>Addgene plasmid #123522 | pMK-atpB 5'UTR +10 processed -90 (functional) | addgene full sequence | sequence record 247888 | Addgene NGS Result
CTAAATTGTAAGCGTTAATATTTTGTTAAAATTCGCGTTAAATTTTTGTTAAATCAGCTCATTTTTTAAC
CAATAGGCCGAAATCGGCAAAATCCCTTATAAATCAAAAGAATAGACCGAGATAGGGTTGAGTGGCCGCT
ACAGGGCGCTCCCATTCGCCATTCAGGCTGCGCAACTGTTGGGAAGGGCGTTTCGGTGCGGGCCTCTTCG
CTATTACGCCAGCTGGCGAAAGGGGGATGTGCTGCAAGGCGATTAAGTTGGGTAACGCCAGGGTTTTCCC
AGTCACGACGTTGTAAAACGACGGCCAGTGAGCGCGACGTAATACGACTCACTATAGGGCGAATTGAAGG
AAGGCCGTCAAGGCCACGTGTCTTGTCCAGAGCTCGGTCTCATACTGAATTAACCGATCGACGTGCTAGC
GGACATTTATTTTGAATTCGATAATTTTTGCAAAAACATTTCGACATATTTATTTATTTTATTATTATGA
GAATCAAATGTGAGACCGGTACCTGGAGCACAAGACTGGCCTCATGGGCCTTCCTTTCACTGCCCGCTTT
CCAGTCGGGAAACCTGTCGTGCCAGCTGCATTAACATGGTCATAGCTGTTTCCTTGCGTATTGGGCGCTC
TCCGCTTCCTCGCTCACTGACTCGCTGCGCTCGGTCGTTCGGGTAAAGCCTGGGGTGCCTAATGAGCAAA
AGGCCAGCAAAAGGCCAGGAACCGTAAAAAGGCCGCGTTGCTGGCGTTTTTCCATAGGCTCCGCCCCCCT
GACGAGCATCACAAAAATCGACGCTCAAGTCAGAGGTGGCGAAACCCGACAGGACTATAAAGATACCAGG
CGTTTCCCCCTGGAAGCTCCCTCGTGCGCTCTCCTGTTCCGACCCTGCCGCTTACCGGATACCTGTCCGC
CTTTCTCCCTTCGGGAAGCGTGGCGCTTTCTCATAGCTCACGCTGTAGGTATCTCAGTTCGGTGTAGGTC
GTTCGCTCCAAGCTGGGCTGTGTGCACGAACCCCCCGTTCAGCCCGACCGCTGCGCCTTATCCGGTAACT
ATCGTCTTGAGTCCAACCCGGTAAGACACGACTTATCGCCACTGGCAGCAGCCACTGGTAACAGGATTAG
CAGAGCGAGGTATGTAGGCGGTGCTACAGAGTTCTTGAAGTGGTGGCCTAACTACGGCTACACTAGAAGA
ACAGTATTTGGTATCTGCGCTCTGCTGAAGCCAGTTACCTTCGGAAAAAGAGTTGGTAGCTCTTGATCCG
GCAAACAAACCACCGCTGGTAGCGGTGGTTTTTTTGTTTGCAAGCAGCAGATTACGCGCAGAAAAAAAGG
ATCTCAAGAAGATCCTTTGATCTTTTCTACGGGGTCTGACGCTCAGTGGAACGAAAACTCACGTTAAGGG
ATTTTGGTCATGAGATTATCAAAAAGGATCTTCACCTAGATCCTTTTAAATTAAAAATGAAGTTTTAAAT
CAATCTAAAGTATATATGAGTAAACTTGGTCTGACAGTTATTAGAAAAATTCATCCAGCAGACGATAAAA
CGCAATACGCTGGCTATCCGGTGCCGCAATGCCATACAGCACCAGAAAACGATCCGCCCATTCGCCGCCC
AGTTCTTCCGCAATATCACGGGTGGCCAGCGCAATATCCTGATAACGATCCGCCACGCCCAGACGGCCGC
AATCAATAAAGCCGCTAAAACGGCCATTTTCCACCATAATGTTCGGCAGGCACGCATCACCATGGGTCAC
CACCAGATCTTCGCCATCCGGCATGCTCGCTTTCAGACGCGCAAACAGCTCTGCCGGTGCCAGGCCCTGA
TGTTCTTCATCCAGATCATCCTGATCCACCAGGCCCGCTTCCATACGGGTACGCGCACGTTCAATACGAT
GTTTCGCCTGATGATCAAACGGACAGGTCGCCGGGTCCAGGGTATGCAGACGACGCATGGCATCCGCCAT
AATGCTCACTTTTTCTGCCGGCGCCAGATGGCTAGACAGCAGATCCTGACCCGGCACTTCGCCCAGCAGC
AGCCAATCACGGCCCGCTTCGGTCACCACATCCAGCACCGCCGCACACGGAACACCGGTGGTGGCCAGCC
AGCTCAGACGCGCCGCTTCATCCTGCAGCTCGTTCAGCGCACCGCTCAGATCGGTTTTCACAAACAGCAC
CGGACGACCCTGCGCGCTCAGACGAAACACCGCCGCATCAGAGCAGCCAATGGTCTGCTGCGCCCAATCA
TAGCCAAACAGACGTTCCACCCACGCTGCCGGGCTACCCGCATGCAGGCCATCCTGTTCAATCATACTCT
TCCTTTTTCAATATTATTGAAGCATTTATCAGGGTTATTGTCTCATGAGCGGATACATATTTGAATGTAT
TTAGAAAAATAAACAAATAGGGGTTCCGCGCACATTTCCCCGAAAAGTGCCAC
Features (pLannotate 1.2.2; 8 found; start..end, strand, type, name):
      3..134     -  rep_origin     M13 ori (fragment): M13 bacteriophage origin of replication; arrow indicates direction of (+) strand synthesis
    155..311     -  CDS            lacZα (fragment): LacZα fragment of β-galactosidase; lacZ fragment
    320..338     +  promoter       T7 promoter: promoter for bacteriophage T7 RNA polymerase
    547..594     -  CDS            lacI (fragment): lac repressor; lacI; The lac repressor binds to the lac operator to inhibit transcription in E. coli. This inhibition can be relieved by adding lactose or isopropyl-β-D-thiogalactopyranoside (IPTG).
    631..671     -  rep_origin     RSF ori (fragment): Plasmids containing the RSF 1030 origin of replication can be propagated in E. coli cells that contain additional plasmids with compatible origins.
    749..1337    -  rep_origin     ori: high-copy-number ColE1/pMB1/pBR322/pUC origin of replication
   1511..2305    -  CDS            NeoR/KanR: aminoglycoside phosphotransferase confers resistance to neomycin, kanamycin, and G418 (Geneticin®)
   2306..2410    -  promoter       AmpR promoter: bla
