[The description below was written by a language model from this plasmid's Addgene catalogue record and pLannotate feature annotations shown in this document.]
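Description:
pMK-atpB 5'UTR +10 processed -90 (functional) is a small (about 2.4 kb) part-storage plasmid from the MoChlo kit, a modular cloning toolbox for chloroplast biotechnology. It is built on the pMK-T backbone, a gene-synthesis cloning vector, and is maintained in E. coli at high copy through a ColE1/pUC-type origin. Selection is by kanamycin, with an aminoglycoside phosphotransferase (NeoR/KanR) coding sequence driven by the bla (AmpR) promoter. The remaining annotated elements are backbone remnants rather than functional modules: short fragments of an M13 origin, lacZα, lacI and an RSF origin, plus a T7 promoter positioned upstream of the cloning region.

The payload is a synthesized chloroplast 5' untranslated region derived from atpB, the plastid gene encoding the ATP synthase β subunit, and is described by the depositor as a 5'UTR fusion designed for Golden Gate cloning. The name suggests a processed form of the leader beginning at position -90 and extending ten units into the coding region ("+10"), but the record does not define these coordinates, does not give the source species, and does not state which type IIS enzyme or overhangs flank the part. The automated feature table does not annotate the insert itself; it presumably lies in the unannotated stretch between the T7 promoter and the lacI fragment. In chloroplast expression cassettes, 5'UTRs of this kind supply transcript stability and translation initiation signals. This plasmid therefore serves as a basic regulatory part to be combined with promoters, coding sequences and 3'UTRs when assembling transgene units for plastid transformation vectors.
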