Addgene plasmid #123522: pMK-atpB 5'UTR +10 processed -90 (functional)
Purpose: MoChlo kit
Depositing lab: Scott Lenaghan & C. Neal Stewart. Depositing organization: University of Tennessee Institute of Agriculture. Publication: MoChlo: A versatile modular cloning toolbox for chloroplast biotechnology. Occhialini A, Piatek A, Pfotenhauer AC, Frazier TP, Stewart CN, Lenaghan S. Plant Physiol. 2019 Jan 24. pii: pp.18.01220. doi: 10.1104/pp.18.01220. PubMed 30679266.
Backbone
  Vector backbone: pMK-T
  Vector type: Synthetic Biology
Growth in bacteria
  Bacterial resistance: Kanamycin, 50 μg/mL
  Growth temperature: 37°C
  Growth strain: Top10
  Copy number: High Copy
Gene/Insert
  Gene/Insert name: atpB 5'UTR +10 processed -90 (functional)
  Cloning method: Restriction Enzyme; 5′ cloning site Unknown (unknown if destroyed)
Terms and licenses: Academic/Nonprofit Terms; Industry Terms: Not Available to Industry
Depositor comments: All inserts have been produced by gene synthesis and cloned in the indicated backbone vector. The insert is a chloroplast 5'UTR fusion designed for Golden-Gate cloning. The Original Material was developed in the performance of research that was funded by Grant Nos. ARPA-E: DE-AR000660 & DARPA: D17AC00016.
How to cite: pMK-atpB 5'UTR +10 processed -90 (functional) was a gift from Scott Lenaghan & C. Neal Stewart (Addgene plasmid # 123522 ; http://n2t.net/addgene:123522 ; RRID:Addgene_123522)
