>Addgene plasmid #123522 | pMK-atpB 5'UTR +10 processed -90 (functional) | depositor partial sequence | sequence record 235667 | atpB 5'UTR +10 processed -90 (functional)
GAATTAACCGATCGACGTGCTAGCGGACATTTATTTTGAATTCGATAATTTTTGCAAAAACATTTCGACA
TATTTATTTATTTTATTATTATGAGAATCA
